Addgene plasmid #226395: pcDNA3.1(-).TagRFP.T-2A-V5-T231D.Tau2N4R-WPRE
Purpose: Expresses tau propagation ORF with V5 tag on T231D mutant 2N4R tau
Depositing lab: Bradley Hyman. Depositing organization: Massachusetts General Hospital. Publication: Alzheimer disease-associated tau post-translational modification mimics impact tau propagation and uptake. Dickson JR, Sobolewski RGR, Fernandes AR, Cooper JM, Fan Z, Chung M, Donahue C, Oakley DH, Strickland DK, Hyman BT. J Neuropathol Exp Neurol. 2025 Jun 1;84(6):459-470. doi: 10.1093/jnen/nlaf007. PubMed 39984820.
Backbone
  Vector backbone: pcDNA3.1(-)
  Backbone size w/o insert (bp): 5427
  Vector type: Mammalian Expression
Growth in bacteria
  Bacterial resistance: Ampicillin, 100 μg/mL
  Growth temperature: 37°C
  Growth strain: DH5alpha
  Copy number: High Copy
Gene/Insert
  Gene/Insert name: Tau2N4R
  Species: H. sapiens (human); synthetic
  Insert size (bp): 2174
  Mutation: T231D, Tau2N4R
  Entrez Gene: MAPT (a.k.a. DDPAC, FTD1, FTDP-17, MAPTL, MSTD, MTBT1, MTBT2, PPND, PPP1R103, TAU, Tau-PHF6, tau-40)
  Tag / fusion protein: TagRFP.T.2A.V5 (N terminal on insert)
  Cloning method: Other
Terms and licenses: Academic/Nonprofit Terms; Industry Terms: Not Available to Industry
How to cite: pcDNA3.1(-).TagRFP.T-2A-V5-T231D.Tau2N4R-WPRE was a gift from Bradley Hyman (Addgene plasmid # 226395 ; http://n2t.net/addgene:226395 ; RRID:Addgene_226395)
