[The description below was written by a language model from this plasmid's Addgene catalogue record and pLannotate feature annotations shown in this document.]
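Description:
pcDNA3.1(-).TagRFP.T-2A-V5-T231D.Tau2N4R-WPRE is a mammalian expression plasmid built on the pcDNA3.1(-) backbone, with a sequenced length of about 8.3 kb. It is maintained in E. coli through a high-copy ColE1/pUC-type origin and selected with ampicillin via the β-lactamase gene. An f1 origin is also present. For selection in mammalian cells, the backbone carries a neomycin/kanamycin phosphotransferase gene driven by the SV40 early promoter and terminated by an SV40 polyadenylation signal. Short annotated fragments such as the HIV-1 LTR, ble, lacI and bom hits appear to be partial sequence matches to backbone DNA rather than functional elements.

The payload is a single open reading frame transcribed from the CMV immediate-early enhancer/promoter, with a T7 promoter just upstream of the insert. It encodes the red fluorescent protein TagRFP-T, followed by a 2A self-cleaving peptide, which is named in the catalogue entry and falls in the unannotated gap between the reporter and the tag. Next comes a V5 epitope fused to the N terminus of human 2N4R tau (MAPT) carrying the T231D substitution, an aspartate change that mimics phosphorylation at that site. A WPRE downstream of the coding sequence enhances transcript stability and expression, and the bovine growth hormone polyadenylation signal terminates the message.

Because the 2A element separates the two proteins during translation, transfected cells make both free TagRFP-T and V5-tagged tau. Cells that are V5-tau positive but lack red fluorescence can therefore be read as recipients of transferred tau. The record describes this as a tau propagation ORF, used to examine how Alzheimer disease-associated post-translational modification mimics affect tau propagation and uptake.
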