Features (pLannotate 1.2.2; 24 found; start..end, strand, type, name):
     28..80      -  misc_feature   bom (fragment): basis of mobility region from pBR322
    235..614     +  enhancer       CMV enhancer: human cytomegalovirus immediate early enhancer
    615..818     +  promoter       CMV promoter: human cytomegalovirus (CMV) immediate early promoter
    814..847     +  LTR            5' LTR (truncated) (fragment): truncated 5' long terminal repeat (LTR) from HIV-1
    863..881     +  promoter       T7 promoter: promoter for bacteriophage T7 RNA polymerase
    921..973     +  misc_feature   MCS: multiple cloning site
    987..1718    +  CDS            TagRFP-T: TagRFP-T is a basic (constitutively fluorescent) red fluorescent protein published in 2008, derived from Entacmaea quadricolor. It has low acid sensitivity.
   1791..1832    +  CDS            V5 tag: epitope tag from simian virus 5
   1839..3158    +  CDS            MAPT (sequence partly withheld): TAU_SPECI - Experimental evidence at protein level: Swiss-Prot protein existence level 1. Promotes microtubule assembly and stability, and might be involved in the establishment and maintenance of neuronal polarity. The C-terminus binds axonal microtubules while the N-terminus binds neural plasma membrane components, suggesting that tau functions as a linker protein between both. Axonal polarity is predetermined by tau localization (in the neuronal cell) in the domain of the cell body defined by the centrosome. The short isoforms allow plasticity of the cytoskeleton whereas the longer isoforms
   3178..3766    +  misc_feature   WPRE: woodchuck hepatitis virus posttranscriptional regulatory element
   3865..4089    +  polyA_signal   bGH poly(A) signal: bovine growth hormone polyadenylation signal
   4093..4114    +  promoter       SV40 promoter (fragment): SV40 enhancer and early promoter
   4135..4563    +  rep_origin     f1 ori (sequence partly withheld): f1 bacteriophage origin of replication; arrow indicates direction of (+) strand synthesis
   4577..4906    +  promoter       SV40 promoter: SV40 enhancer and early promoter
   4973..5764    +  CDS            neo: KKA2_KLEPN - Also known as kan, nptII. Experimental evidence at protein level: Swiss-Prot protein existence level 1. Resistance to kanamycin, neomycin, paromomycin, ribostamycin, butirosin and gentamicin B. From Klebsiella pneumoniae.
   5788..5946    +  CDS            ble (fragment): BLE_KLEPN - Experimental evidence at protein level: Swiss-Prot protein existence level 1. Binding protein with a strong affinity to the bleomycin family of antibiotics. Binds to CL990; an antimitotic-antibiotic compound. From Klebsiella pneumoniae.
   5941..6062    +  polyA_signal   SV40 poly(A) signal: SV40 polyadenylation signal
   6135..6151    -  protein_bind   lac operator: The lac repressor binds to the lac operator to inhibit transcription in E. coli. This inhibition can be relieved by adding lactose or isopropyl-β-D-thiogalactopyranoside (IPTG). lac repressor encoded by lacI
   6159..6189    -  promoter       lac promoter: promoter for the E. coli lac operon
   6204..6225    -  protein_bind   CAP binding site: CAP binding activates transcription in the presence of cAMP. E. coli catabolite activator protein
   6238..6330    -  CDS            lacI (fragment): lac repressor; lacI; The lac repressor binds to the lac operator to inhibit transcription in E. coli. This inhibition can be relieved by adding lactose or isopropyl-β-D-thiogalactopyranoside (IPTG).
   6513..7101    -  rep_origin     ori: high-copy-number ColE1/pMB1/pBR322/pUC origin of replication
   7272..8132    -  CDS            AmpR: β-lactamase; bla; confers resistance to ampicillin, carbenicillin, and related antibiotics
   8133..8237    -  promoter       AmpR promoter: bla
>Addgene plasmid #226395 | pcDNA3.1(-).TagRFP.T-2A-V5-T231D.Tau2N4R-WPRE | addgene full sequence | sequence record 450775 | Addgene NGS Result
GACGGATCGGGAGATCTCCCGATCCCCTATGGTGCACTCTCAGTACAATCTGCTCTGATGCCGCATAGTT
AAGCCAGTATCTGCTCCCTGCTTGTGTGTTGGAGGTCGCTGAGTAGTGCGCGAGCAAAATTTAAGCTACA
ACAAGGCAAGGCTTGACCGACAATTGCATGAAGAATCTGCTTAGGGTTAGGCGTTTTGCGCTGCTTCGCG
ATGTACGGGCCAGATATACGCGTTGACATTGATTATTGACTAGTTATTAATAGTAATCAATTACGGGGTC
ATTAGTTCATAGCCCATATATGGAGTTCCGCGTTACATAACTTACGGTAAATGGCCCGCCTGGCTGACCG
CCCAACGACCCCCGCCCATTGACGTCAATAATGACGTATGTTCCCATAGTAACGCCAATAGGGACTTTCC
ATTGACGTCAATGGGTGGAGTATTTACGGTAAACTGCCCACTTGGCAGTACATCAAGTGTATCATATGCC
AAGTACGCCCCCTATTGACGTCAATGACGGTAAATGGCCCGCCTGGCATTATGCCCAGTACATGACCTTA
TGGGACTTTCCTACTTGGCAGTACATCTACGTATTAGTCATCGCTATTACCATGGTGATGCGGTTTTGGC
AGTACATCAATGGGCGTGGATAGCGGTTTGACTCACGGGGATTTCCAAGTCTCCACCCCATTGACGTCAA
TGGGAGTTTGTTTTGGCACCAAAATCAACGGGACTTTCCAAAATGTCGTAACAACTCCGCCCCATTGACG
CAAATGGGCGGTAGGCGTGTACGGTGGGAGGTCTATATAAGCAGAGCTCTCTGGCTAACTAGAGAACCCA
CTGCTTACTGGCTTATCGAAATTAATACGACTCACTATAGGGAGACCCAAGCTGGCTAGCGTTTAAACGG
GCCCTCTAGACTCGAGCTCAAGCTTCGAATTCTGCAGTCGACGGTACCGCGGGCCCGGGATCCACCGGTC
GCCACCATGGTGTCTAAGGGCGAAGAGCTGATTAAGGAGAACATGCACATGAAGCTGTACATGGAGGGCA
CCGTGAACAACCACCACTTCAAGTGCACATCCGAGGGCGAAGGCAAGCCCTACGAGGGCACCCAGACCAT
GAGAATCAAGGTGGTCGAGGGCGGCCCTCTCCCCTTCGCCTTCGACATCCTGGCTACCAGCTTCATGTAC
GGCAGCAGAACCTTCATCAACCACACCCAGGGCATCCCCGACTTCTTTAAGCAGTCCTTCCCTGAGGGCT
TCACATGGGAGAGAGTCACCACATACGAAGACGGGGGCGTGCTGACCGCTACCCAGGACACCAGCCTCCA
GGACGGCTGCCTCATCTACAACGTCAAGATCAGAGGGGTGAACTTCCCATCCAACGGCCCTGTGATGCAG
AAGAAAACACTCGGCTGGGAGGCCAACACCGAGATGCTGTACCCCGCTGACGGCGGCCTGGAAGGCAGAA
CCGACATGGCCCTGAAGCTCGTGGGCGGGGGCCACCTGATCTGCAACTTCAAGACCACATACAGATCCAA
GAAACCCGCTAAGAACCTCAAGATGCCCGGCGTCTACTATGTGGACCACAGACTGGAAAGAATCAAGGAG
GCCGACAAAGAGACCTACGTCGAGCAGCACGAGGTGGCTGTGGCCAGATACTGCGACCTCCCTAGCAAAC
TGGGGCACAAACTTAATGGCATGGACGAGCTGTACAAGGGTACCGGCGAGGGCAGAGGAAGTCTGCTAAC
ATGCGGTGACGTCGAGGAGAATCCTGGCCCAACCGGTAAAGGTAAGCCTATCCCTAACCCTCTCCTCGGT
CTCGATTCTACGACTAGTGCTGAGCCCCGCCAGGAGTTCGAAGTGATGGAAGATCACGCTGGGACGTACG
GGTTGGGGGACAGGAAAGATCAGGGGGGCTACACCATGCACCAAGACCAAGAGGGTGACACGGACGCTGG
CCTGAAAGAATCTCCCCTGCAGACCCCCACTGAGGACGGATCTGAGGAACCGGGCTCTGAAACCTCTGAT
GCTAAGAGCACTCCAACAGCGGAAGATGTGACAGCACCCTTAGTGGATGAGGGAGCTCCCGGCAAGCAGG
CTGCCGCGCAGCCCCACACGGAGATCCCAGAAGGAACCACAGCTGAAGAAGCAGGCATTGGAGACACCCC
CAGCCTGGAAGACGAAGCTGCTGGTCACGTGACCCAAGCTCGCATGGTCAGTAAAAGCAAAGACGGGACT
GGAAGCGATGACAAAAAAGCCAAGGGGGCTGATGGTAAAACGAAGATCGCCACACCGCGGGGAGCAGCCC
CTCCAGGCCAGAAGGGCCAGGCCAACGCCACCAGGATTCCAGCAAAAACCCCGCCCGCTCCAAAGACACC
ACCCAGCTCTGGTGAACCTCCAAAATCAGGGGATCGCAGCGGCTACAGCAGCCCCGGCTCCCCAGGCACT
CCCGGCAGCCGCTCCCGCACCCCGTCCCTTCCAACCCCACCCACCCGGGAGCCCAAGAAGGTGGCAGTGG
TCCGTGATCCACCCAAGTCGCCGTCTTCCGCCAAGAGCCGCCTG
[387 nt withheld, positions 2565-2951]
ACCCACAAGCTGACCTTCCGCGAGAACGCCAAAGCCAAGACAGACCACGGGGCGGAGATCGTGTACAAGT
CGCCAGTGGTGTCTGGGGACACGTCTCCACGGCATCTCAGCAATGTCTCCTCCACCGGCAGCATCGACAT
GGTAGACTCGCCCCAGCTCGCCACGCTAGCTGACGAGGTGTCTGCCTCCCTGGCCAAGCAGGGTTTGTAG
GGATCCGATTATCGATAATCAACCTCTGGATTACAAAATTTGTGAAAGATTGACTGGTATTCTTAACTAT
GTTGCTCCTTTTACGCTATGTGGATACGCTGCTTTAATGCCTTTGTATCATGCTATTGCTTCCCGTATGG
CTTTCATTTTCTCCTCCTTGTATAAATCCTGGTTGCTGTCTCTTTATGAGGAGTTGTGGCCCGTTGTCAG
GCAACGTGGCGTGGTGTGCACTGTGTTTGCTGACGCAACCCCCACTGGTTGGGGCATTGCCACCACCTGT
CAGCTCCTTTCCGGGACTTTCGCTTTCCCCCTCCCTATTGCCACGGCGGAACTCATCGCCGCCTGCCTTG
CCCGCTGCTGGACAGGGGCTCGGCTGTTGGGCACTGACAATTCCGTGGTGTTGTCGGGGAAATCATCGTC
CTTTCCTTGGCTGCTCGCCTGTGTTGCCACCTGGATTCTGCGCGGGACGCCCTTCTGCTACGTCCCTTCG
GCCCTCAATCCAGCGGACCTTCCTTCCCGCGGCCTGCTGCCGGCTCTGCGGCCTCTTCCGCGTCTTCGCC
TTCGCCCTCAGACGAGTCGGATCTCCCTTTGGGCCGCCTCCCCGCATCGATACCGTCGACGATATCTGCA
GAATTCCACCACACTGGACTAGTGGATCCGAGCTCGGTACCAAGCTTAAGTTTAAACCGCTGATCAGCCT
CGACTGTGCCTTCTAGTTGCCAGCCATCTGTTGTTTGCCCCTCCCCCGTGCCTTCCTTGACCCTGGAAGG
TGCCACTCCCACTGTCCTTTCCTAATAAAATGAGGAAATTGCATCGCATTGTCTGAGTAGGTGTCATTCT
ATTCTGGGGGGTGGGGTGGGGCAGGACAGCAAGGGGGAGGATTGGGAAGACAATAGCAGGCATGCTGGGG
ATGCGGTGGGCTCTATGGCTTCTGAGGCGGAAAGAACCAGCTGGGGCTCTAGGGGGTATCCCC
[124 nt withheld, positions 4135-4258]
C
[91 nt withheld, positions 4260-4350]
A
[49 nt withheld, positions 4352-4400]
CCTTTGACGTTGGAGTCCACGTTCTTT
[37 nt withheld, positions 4428-4464]
ACCCTATCTCGGTCTATTCTTTTGATTTATAAGGGATTTTGCCGATTTCGGCCTATTGGTTAAAAAATGA
GCTGATTTAACAAAAATTTAACGCGAATTAATTCTGTGGAATGTGTGTCAGTTAGGGTGTGGAAAGTCCC
CAGGCTCCCCAGCAGGCAGAAGTATGCAAAGCATGCATCTCAATTAGTCAGCAACCAGGTGTGGAAAGTC
CCCAGGCTCCCCAGCAGGCAGAAGTATGCAAAGCATGCATCTCAATTAGTCAGCAACCATAGTCCCGCCC
CTAACTCCGCCCATCCCGCCCCTAACTCCGCCCAGTTCCGCCCATTCTCCGCCCCATGGCTGACTAATTT
TTTTTATTTATGCAGAGGCCGAGGCCGCCTCTGCCTCTGAGCTATTCCAGAAGTAGTGAGGAGGCTTTTT
TGGAGGCCTAGGCTTTTGCAAAAAGCTCCCGGGAGCTTGTATATCCATTTTCGGATCTGATCAAGAGACA
GGATGAGGATCGTTTCGCATGATTGAACAAGATGGATTGCACGCAGGTTCTCCGGCCGCTTGGGTGGAGA
GGCTATTCGGCTATGACTGGGCACAACAGACAATCGGCTGCTCTGATGCCGCCGTGTTCCGGCTGTCAGC
GCAGGGGCGCCCGGTTCTTTTTGTCAAGACCGACCTGTCCGGTGCCCTGAATGAACTGCAGGACGAGGCA
GCGCGGCTATCGTGGCTGGCCACGACGGGCGTTCCTTGCGCAGCTGTGCTCGACGTTGTCACTGAAGCGG
GAAGGGACTGGCTGCTATTGGGCGAAGTGCCGGGGCAGGATCTCCTGTCATCTCACCTTGCTCCTGCCGA
GAAAGTATCCATCATGGCTGATGCAATGCGGCGGCTGCATACGCTTGATCCGGCTACCTGCCCATTCGAC
CACCAAGCGAAACATCGCATCGAGCGAGCACGTACTCGGATGGAAGCCGGTCTTGTCGATCAGGATGATC
TGGACGAAGAGCATCAGGGGCTCGCGCCAGCCGAACTGTTCGCCAGGCTCAAGGCGCGCATGCCCGACGG
CGAGGATCTCGTCGTGACCCATGGCGATGCCTGCTTGCCGAATATCATGGTGGAAAATGGCCGCTTTTCT
GGATTCATCGACTGTGGCCGGCTGGGTGTGGCGGACCGCTATCAGGACATAGCGTTGGCTACCCGTGATA
TTGCTGAAGAGCTTGGCGGCGAATGGGCTGACCGCTTCCTCGTGCTTTACGGTATCGCCGCTCCCGATTC
GCAGCGCATCGCCTTCTATCGCCTTCTTGACGAGTTCTTCTGAGCGGGACTCTGGGGTTCGAAATGACCG
ACCAAGCGACGCCCAACCTGCCATCACGAGATTTCGATTCCACCGCCGCCTTCTATGAAAGGTTGGGCTT
CGGAATCGTTTTCCGGGACGCCGGCTGGATGATCCTCCAGCGCGGGGATCTCATGCTGGAGTTCTTCGCC
CACCCCAACTTGTTTATTGCAGCTTATAATGGTTACAAATAAAGCAATAGCATCACAAATTTCACAAATA
AAGCATTTTTTTCACTGCATTCTAGTTGTGGTTTGTCCAAACTCATCAATGTATCTTATCATGTCTGTAT
ACCGTCGACCTCTAGCTAGAGCTTGGCGTAATCATGGTCATAGCTGTTTCCTGTGTGAAATTGTTATCCG
CTCACAATTCCACACAACATACGAGCCGGAAGCATAAAGTGTAAAGCCTGGGGTGCCTAATGAGTGAGCT
AACTCACATTAATTGCGTTGCGCTCACTGCCCGCTTTCCAGTCGGGAAACCTGTCGTGCCAGCTGCATTA
ATGAATCGGCCAACGCGCGGGGAGAGGCGGTTTGCGTATTGGGCGCTCTTCCGCTTCCTCGCTCACTGAC
TCGCTGCGCTCGGTCGTTCGGCTGCGGCGAGCGGTATCAGCTCACTCAAAGGCGGTAATACGGTTATCCA
CAGAATCAGGGGATAACGCAGGAAAGAACATGTGAGCAAAAGGCCAGCAAAAGGCCAGGAACCGTAAAAA
GGCCGCGTTGCTGGCGTTTTTCCATAGGCTCCGCCCCCCTGACGAGCATCACAAAAATCGACGCTCAAGT
CAGAGGTGGCGAAACCCGACAGGACTATAAAGATACCAGGCGTTTCCCCCTGGAAGCTCCCTCGTGCGCT
CTCCTGTTCCGACCCTGCCGCTTACCGGATACCTGTCCGCCTTTCTCCCTTCGGGAAGCGTGGCGCTTTC
TCATAGCTCACGCTGTAGGTATCTCAGTTCGGTGTAGGTCGTTCGCTCCAAGCTGGGCTGTGTGCACGAA
CCCCCCGTTCAGCCCGACCGCTGCGCCTTATCCGGTAACTATCGTCTTGAGTCCAACCCGGTAAGACACG
ACTTATCGCCACTGGCAGCAGCCACTGGTAACAGGATTAGCAGAGCGAGGTATGTAGGCGGTGCTACAGA
GTTCTTGAAGTGGTGGCCTAACTACGGCTACACTAGAAGAACAGTATTTGGTATCTGCGCTCTGCTGAAG
CCAGTTACCTTCGGAAAAAGAGTTGGTAGCTCTTGATCCGGCAAACAAACCACCGCTGGTAGCGGTGGTT
TTTTTGTTTGCAAGCAGCAGATTACGCGCAGAAAAAAAGGATCTCAAGAAGATCCTTTGATCTTTTCTAC
GGGGTCTGACGCTCAGTGGAACGAAAACTCACGTTAAGGGATTTTGGTCATGAGATTATCAAAAAGGATC
TTCACCTAGATCCTTTTAAATTAAAAATGAAGTTTTAAATCAATCTAAAGTATATATGAGTAAACTTGGT
CTGACAGTTACCAATGCTTAATCAGTGAGGCACCTATCTCAGCGATCTGTCTATTTCGTTCATCCATAGT
TGCCTGACTCCCCGTCGTGTAGATAACTACGATACGGGAGGGCTTACCATCTGGCCCCAGTGCTGCAATG
ATACCGCGAGACCCACGCTCACCGGCTCCAGATTTATCAGCAATAAACCAGCCAGCCGGAAGGGCCGAGC
GCAGAAGTGGTCCTGCAACTTTATCCGCCTCCATCCAGTCTATTAATTGTTGCCGGGAAGCTAGAGTAAG
TAGTTCGCCAGTTAATAGTTTGCGCAACGTTGTTGCCATTGCTACAGGCATCGTGGTGTCACGCTCGTCG
TTTGGTATGGCTTCATTCAGCTCCGGTTCCCAACGATCAAGGCGAGTTACATGATCCCCCATGTTGTGCA
AAAAAGCGGTTAGCTCCTTCGGTCCTCCGATCGTTGTCAGAAGTAAGTTGGCCGCAGTGTTATCACTCAT
GGTTATGGCAGCACTGCATAATTCTCTTACTGTCATGCCATCCGTAAGATGCTTTTCTGTGACTGGTGAG
TACTCAACCAAGTCATTCTGAGAATAGTGTATGCGGCGACCGAGTTGCTCTTGCCCGGCGTCAATACGGG
ATAATACCGCGCCACATAGCAGAACTTTAAAAGTGCTCATCATTGGAAAACGTTCTTCGGGGCGAAAACT
CTCAAGGATCTTACCGCTGTTGAGATCCAGTTCGATGTAACCCACTCGTGCACCCAACTGATCTTCAGCA
TCTTTTACTTTCACCAGCGTTTCTGGGTGAGCAAAAACAGGAAGGCAAAATGCCGCAAAAAAGGGAATAA
GGGCGACACGGAAATGTTGAATACTCATACTCTTCCTTTTTCAATATTATTGAAGCATTTATCAGGGTTA
TTGTCTCATGAGCGGATACATATTTGAATGTATTTAGAAAAATAAACAAATAGGGGTTCCGCGCACATTT
CCCCGAAAAGTGCCACCTGACGTC
